Addgene plasmid #132428: pSNAP-macroH2A1.2 Zeo
Purpose: Expressing SNAP-tagged histone macroH2A1.2 in mammalian cells
Depositing lab: John M. Greally. Publication: Retargeting of macroH2A following mitosis to cytogenetic-scale heterochromatic domains. Sato H, Wu B, Delahaye F, Singer RH, Greally JM. J Cell Biol. 2019 Jun 3;218(6):1810-1823. doi: 10.1083/jcb.201811109. Epub 2019 May 20. PubMed 31110057.
Backbone
  Vector backbone: pSNAPf
  Vector type: Mammalian Expression
  Selectable markers: Zeocin
Growth in bacteria
  Bacterial resistance: Ampicillin, 100 μg/mL
  Growth temperature: 37°C
  Growth strain: DH5alpha
  Copy number: Unknown
Gene/Insert
  Gene/Insert name: macroH2A1.2
  Species: M. musculus (mouse)
Terms and licenses: Academic/Nonprofit Terms; Industry Terms: Not Available to Industry
How to cite: pSNAP-macroH2A1.2 Zeo was a gift from John M. Greally (Addgene plasmid # 132428 ; http://n2t.net/addgene:132428 ; RRID:Addgene_132428)
