[The description below was written by a language model from this plasmid's Addgene catalogue record, the feature table of its GenBank file and pLannotate feature annotations shown in this document.]
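Description:
pSNAP-macroH2A1.2 Zeo is a 6.5 kb mammalian expression plasmid built on the pSNAPf backbone for producing the mouse histone variant macroH2A1.2 fused to a SNAP-tag. It is propagated in E. coli through a high-copy ColE1/pUC-type origin and selected with ampicillin via a β-lactamase gene under its own promoter. Remnants of lac regulatory sequence (lac promoter, operator, CAP site and a lacI fragment) and a bom fragment are carried over from the parental vector and have no evident role in the payload.

Expression is driven by the human cytomegalovirus immediate-early enhancer and promoter, followed by a T7 promoter that also serves as a sequencing primer site. The macroH2A1 coding sequence comes first, with the SNAP-tag open reading frame a few codons downstream, so the tag is positioned at the C-terminus of the histone. This SNAP-tag is the fast-reacting, mammalian-optimised variant of human O6-alkylguanine-DNA alkyltransferase, which bonds covalently to benzylguanine derivatives and so allows the fusion protein to be labelled with cell-permeable fluorescent or other substrates. Downstream lie a chimeric synthetic intron, an EMCV IRES and the Sh ble gene, ending in SV40 polyadenylation signals. Because Zeocin resistance is translated from the same transcript as the tagged histone, drug selection enriches for mammalian cells that also express the fusion, which helps in deriving stable lines. The record gives the purpose simply as expressing SNAP-tagged macroH2A1.2 in mammalian cells. The associated publication concerns retargeting of macroH2A to heterochromatic domains after mitosis, an application suited to time-resolved SNAP labelling.
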