LOCUS       pSNAPf-macroH2A_zeo2.xdna 6501 bp DNA circular 8/16/2019
DEFINITION
ACCESSION
VERSION
SOURCE
  ORGANISM
COMMENT     Serial Cloner Genbank Format
COMMENT     SerialCloner_Type=DNA
COMMENT     SerialCloner_Comments=
COMMENT     SerialCloner_Ends=0,0,,0,
FEATURES             Location/Qualifiers
     misc_feature    924..2039
                     /label=macroH2A
                     /SerialCloner_Color=&hC01B6E
                     /SerialCloner_Show=True
                     /SerialCloner_Protect=True
                     /SerialCloner_Arrow=True
     primer_bind     complement(4340..4360)
                     /label=M13-rev
                     /SerialCloner_Color=&h008B8B
                     /SerialCloner_Show=True
                     /SerialCloner_Protect=False
                     /SerialCloner_Arrow=True
     primer_bind     863..882
                     /label=T7
                     /SerialCloner_Color=&h008B8B
                     /SerialCloner_Show=True
                     /SerialCloner_Protect=False
                     /SerialCloner_Arrow=True
     rep_origin      complement(4728..5356)
                     /label=ColE1 origin
                     /SerialCloner_Color=&h4682B4
                     /SerialCloner_Show=True
                     /SerialCloner_Protect=False
                     /SerialCloner_Arrow=True
     misc_binding    complement(4366..4388)
                     /label=LacO
                     /SerialCloner_Color=&h6495ED
                     /SerialCloner_Show=True
                     /SerialCloner_Protect=False
                     /SerialCloner_Arrow=True
     CDS             complement(5508..6167)
                     /label=AmpR
                     /SerialCloner_Color=&h8FBC8F
                     /SerialCloner_Show=True
                     /SerialCloner_Protect=False
                     /SerialCloner_Arrow=True
     Promoter        complement(6407..6435)
                     /label=Amp prom
                     /SerialCloner_Color=&h4682B4
                     /SerialCloner_Show=True
                     /SerialCloner_Protect=False
                     /SerialCloner_Arrow=True
     Promoter        complement(4393..4422)
                     /label=lac
                     /SerialCloner_Color=&h4682B4
                     /SerialCloner_Show=True
                     /SerialCloner_Protect=False
                     /SerialCloner_Arrow=True
     intron          2675..2970
                     /label=synth int
                     /SerialCloner_Color=&h4682B4
                     /SerialCloner_Show=True
                     /SerialCloner_Protect=False
                     /SerialCloner_Arrow=True
     misc_feature    3625..3993
                     /label=Zeocin
                     /SerialCloner_Color=&hAC6EC0
                     /SerialCloner_Show=True
                     /SerialCloner_Protect=False
                     /SerialCloner_Arrow=True
     misc_feature    3019..3601
                     /label=EMCV IRES
                     /SerialCloner_Color=&h221AC0
                     /SerialCloner_Show=True
                     /SerialCloner_Protect=False
                     /SerialCloner_Arrow=True
     misc_feature    251..817
                     /label=CMV
                     /SerialCloner_Color=&h2C34C0
                     /SerialCloner_Show=True
                     /SerialCloner_Protect=False
                     /SerialCloner_Arrow=True
     misc_feature    2055..2600
                     /label=SNAP
                     /SerialCloner_Color=&hC06248
                     /SerialCloner_Show=True
                     /SerialCloner_Protect=False
                     /SerialCloner_Arrow=True
ORIGIN
        1 gacggatcgg gagatctccc gatcccctat ggtgcactct cagtacaatc tgctctgatg
       61 ccgcatagtt aagccagtat ctgctccctg cttgtgtgtt ggaggtcgct gagtagtgcg
      121 cgagcaaaat ttaagctaca acaaggcaag gcttgaccga caattgcatg aagaatctgc
      181 ttagggttag gcgttttgcg ctgcttcgcg atgtacgggc cagatatacg cgttgacatt
      241 gattattgac tagttattaa tagtaatcaa ttacggggtc attagttcat agcccatata
      301 tggagttccg cgttacataa cttacggtaa atggcccgcc tggctgaccg cccaacgacc
      361 cccgcccatt gacgtcaata atgacgtatg ttcccatagt aacgccaata gggactttcc
      421 attgacgtca atgggtggag tatttacggt aaactgccca cttggcagta catcaagtgt
      481 atcatatgcc aagtacgccc cctattgacg tcaatgacgg taaatggccc gcctggcatt
      541 atgcccagta catgacctta tgggactttc ctacttggca gtacatctac gtattagtca
      601 tcgctattac catggtgatg cggttttggc agtacatcaa tgggcgtgga tagcggtttg
      661 actcacgggg atttccaagt ctccacccca ttgacgtcaa tgggagtttg ttttggcacc
      721 aaaatcaacg ggactttcca aaatgtcgta acaactccgc cccattgacg caaatgggcg
      781 gtaggcgtgt acggtgggag gtctatataa gcagagctct ctggctaact agagaaccca
      841 ctgcttactg gcttatcgaa attaatacga ctcactatag ggagacccaa gcttggtacc
      901 gagctcggat cgatatcgaa ttgATGTCGA GCCGCGGCGG GAAGAAGAAA TCCACCAAGA
      961 CCTCCCGGTC AGCCAAGGCC GGAGTCATCT TCCCTGTGGG ACGCATGCTT CGGTACATCA
     1021 AGAAAGGCCA CCCTAAGTAT AGGATCGGAG TGGGGGCACC TGTGTACATG GCTGCTGTCC
     1081 TGGAGTACCT GACTGCTGAG ATCCTGGAGC TGGCTGGCAA TGCAGCAAGA GACAACAAGA
     1141 AGGGACGGGT CACACCCCGG CACATCCTGT TAGCTGTGGC CAATGATGAA GAGCTAAACC
     1201 AGCTGCTAAA GGGTGTCACC ATAGCCAGCG GGGGCGTGTT GCCGAATATC CATCCTGAGT
     1261 TGCTAGCGAA GAAGCGAGGA TCCAAGGGAA AATTGGAAGC CATCATCACG CCTCCGCCGG
     1321 CCAAAAAGGC CAAGTCTCCA TCCCAGAAGA AGCCAGTGGC TAAGAAGACA GGAGGCAAGA
     1381 AAGGGGCCCG GAAGTCTAAG AAGAAGCAGG GAGAAGTGAG CAAGGCGGCC AGCGCAGACA
     1441 GTACGACGGA GGGCACGCCT ACAGACGGCT TCACTGTCCT CTCCACCAAG AGCCTCTTCC
     1501 TCGGCCAGAA GCTGAACCTT ATTCACAGTG AAATCAGTAA TTTAGCCGGC TTTGAGGTGG
     1561 AGGCCATAAT CAATCCTACC AATGCTGACA TTGACCTTAA AGATGACCTA GGAAACACAC
     1621 TGGAGAAGAA GGGCGGCAAG GAGTTTGTAG AAGCTGTTCT GGAACTCCGG AAAAAGAACG
     1681 GGCCCTTGGA GGTAGCTGGA GCTGCTATTA GTGCAGGCCA TGGCCTGCCT GCCAAGTTTG
     1741 TGATCCACTG TAATAGTCCT GTCTGGGGTG CAGACAAATG TGAAGAACTT CTAGAAAAGA
     1801 CGGTGAAAAA CTGCTTGGCT CTAGCTGATG ACAGAAAGCT GAAATCCATC GCCTTCCCAT
     1861 CCATTGGCAG CGGCAGGAAC GGGTTCCCGA AGCAGACAGC GGCCCAGCTC ATTCTGAAGG
     1921 CCATCTCCAG CTACTTTGTC TCCACGATGT CCTCCTCCAT CAAAACTGTG TACTTCATGC
     1981 TTTTTGACAG TGAGAGCATA GGTATCTATG TGCAGGAAAT GGCCAAGCTG GACGCCAACa
     2041 ccggtgaatt caccatggac aaagactgcg aaatgaagcg caccaccctg gatagccctc
     2101 tgggcaagct ggaactgtct gggtgcgaac agggcctgca ccgtatcatc ttcctgggca
     2161 aaggaacatc tgccgccgac gccgtggaag tgcctgcccc agccgccgtg ctgggcggac
     2221 cagagccact gatgcaggcc accgcctggc tcaacgccta ctttcaccag cctgaggcca
     2281 tcgaggagtt ccctgtgcca gccctgcacc acccagtgtt ccagcaggag agctttaccc
     2341 gccaggtgct gtggaaactg ctgaaagtgg tgaagttcgg agaggtcatc agctacagcc
     2401 acctggccgc cctggccggc aatcccgccg ccaccgccgc cgtgaaaacc gccctgagcg
     2461 gaaatcccgt gcccattctg atcccctgcc accgggtggt gcagggcgac ctggacgtgg
     2521 ggggctacga gggcgggctc gccgtgaaag agtggctgct ggcccacgag ggccacagac
     2581 tgggcaagcc tgggctgggt cctgcaggcg gatccgcgtt taaactcgag gttaattaat
     2641 gagcggccgc atagataact gatccagtgt gctggaatta attcgctgtc tgcgagggcc
     2701 agctgttggg gtgagtactc cctctcaaaa gcgggcatga cttctgcgct aagattgtca
     2761 gtttccaaaa acgaggagga tttgatattc acctggcccg cggtgatgcc tttgagggtg
     2821 gccgcgtcca tctggtcaga aaagacaatc tttttgttgt caagcttgag gtgtggcagg
     2881 cttgagatct ggccatacac ttgagtgaca atgacatcca ctttgccttt ctctccacag
     2941 gtgtccactc ccaggtccaa ctgcaggtcg agcatgcatc tagggcggcc aattccgccc
     3001 ctctcccccc cccccttttc cctccccccc ccctaacgtt actggccgaa gccgcttgga
     3061 ataaggccgg tgtgcgtttg tctatatgtt attttccacc atattgccgt cttttggcaa
     3121 tgtgagggcc cggaaacctg gccctgtctt cttgacgagc attcctaggg gtctttcccc
     3181 tctcgccaaa ggaatgcaag gtctgttgaa tgtcgtgaag gaagcagttc ctctggaagc
     3241 ttcttgaaga caaacaacgt ctgtagcgac cctttgcagg cagcggaacc ccccacctgg
     3301 cgacaggtgc ctctgcggcc aaaagccacg tgtataagat acacctgcaa aggcggcaca
     3361 accccagtgc cacgttgtga gttggatagt tgtggaaaga gtcaaatggc tctcctcaag
     3421 cgtattcaac aaggggctga aggatgccca gaaggtaccc cattgtatgg gatctgatct
     3481 ggggcctcgg tgcacatgct ttacatgtgt ttagtcgagg ttaaaaaaac gtctaggccc
     3541 cccgaaccac ggggacgtgg ttttcctttg aaaaacacga tgataagctt gccacaaccc
     3601 ggtataattc ctgcagccaa tATGGCCAAG TTGACCAGTG CCGTTCCGGT GCTCACCGCG
     3661 CGCGACGTCG CCGGAGCGGT CGAGTTCTGG ACCGACCGGC TCGGGTTCTC CCGGGACTTC
     3721 GTGGAGGACG ACTTCGCCGG TGTGGTCCGG GACGACGTGA CCCTGTTCAT CAGCGCGGTC
     3781 CAGGACCAGA TGGTGCCGGA CAACACCCTG GCCTGGGTGT GGGTGCGCGG CCTGGACGAG
     3841 CTGTACGCCG AGTGGTCGGA GGTCGTGTCC ACGAACTTCC GGGACGCCTC CGGGCCGGCC
     3901 ATGACCGAGA TCGGCGAGCA GCCGTGGGGG CGGGAGTTCG CCCTGCGCGA CCCGGCCGGC
     3961 AACTGCGTGC ACTTCGTGGC CGAGGAGCAG GACTGACACG TGCtctagat aactgatcat
     4021 aatcagccat accacatttg tagaggtttt acttgcttta aaaaacctcc cacacctccc
     4081 cctgaacctg aaacataaaa tgaatgcaat tgttgttgtt aacttgttta ttgcagctta
     4141 taatggttac aaataaagca atagcatcac aaatttcaca aataaagcat ttttttcact
     4201 gcattctagt tgtggtttgt ccaaactcat caatgtatct taacgcgtcg agtgcattct
     4261 agttgtggtt tgtccaaact catcaatgta tcttatcatg tctgtatacc gtcgacctct
     4321 agctagagct tggcgtaatc atggtcatag ctgtttcctg tgtgaaattg ttatccgctc
     4381 acaattccac acaacatacg agccggaagc ataaagtgta aagcctgggg tgcctaatga
     4441 gtgagctaac tcacattaat tgcgttgcgc tcactgcccg ctttccagtc gggaaacctg
     4501 tcgtgccagc tgcattaatg aatcggccaa cgcgcgggga gaggcggttt gcgtattggg
     4561 cgctcttccg cttcctcgct cactgactcg ctgcgctcgg tcgttcggct gcggcgagcg
     4621 gtatcagctc actcaaaggc ggtaatacgg ttatccacag aatcagggga taacgcagga
     4681 aagaacatgt gagcaaaagg ccagcaaaag gccaggaacc gtaaaaaggc cgcgttgctg
     4741 gcgtttttcc ataggctccg cccccctgac gagcatcaca aaaatcgacg ctcaagtcag
     4801 aggtggcgaa acccgacagg actataaaga taccaggcgt ttccccctgg aagctccctc
     4861 gtgcgctctc ctgttccgac cctgccgctt accggatacc tgtccgcctt tctcccttcg
     4921 ggaagcgtgg cgctttctca tagctcacgc tgtaggtatc tcagttcggt gtaggtcgtt
     4981 cgctccaagc tgggctgtgt gcacgaaccc cccgttcagc ccgaccgctg cgccttatcc
     5041 ggtaactatc gtcttgagtc caacccggta agacacgact tatcgccact ggcagcagcc
     5101 actggtaaca ggattagcag agcgaggtat gtaggcggtg ctacagagtt cttgaagtgg
     5161 tggcctaact acggctacac tagaagaaca gtatttggta tctgcgctct gctgaagcca
     5221 gttaccttcg gaaaaagagt tggtagctct tgatccggca aacaaaccac cgctggtagc
     5281 ggtggttttt ttgtttgcaa gcagcagatt acgcgcagaa aaaaaggatc tcaagaagat
     5341 cctttgatct tttctacggg gtctgacgct cagtggaacg aaaactcacg ttaagggatt
     5401 ttggtcatga gattatcaaa aaggatcttc acctagatcc ttttaaatta aaaatgaagt
     5461 tttaaatcaa tctaaagtat atatgagtaa acttggtctg acagttacca atgcttaatc
     5521 agtgaggcac ctatctcagc gatctgtcta tttcgttcat ccatagttgc ctgactcccc
     5581 gtcgtgtaga taactacgat acgggagggc ttaccatctg gccccagtgc tgcaatgata
     5641 ccgcgagacc cacgctcacc ggctccagat ttatcagcaa taaaccagcc agccggaagg
     5701 gccgagcgca gaagtggtcc tgcaacttta tccgcctcca tccagtctat taattgttgc
     5761 cgggaagcta gagtaagtag ttcgccagtt aatagtttgc gcaacgttgt tgccattgct
     5821 acaggcatcg tggtgtcacg ctcgtcgttt ggtatggctt cattcagctc cggttcccaa
     5881 cgatcaaggc gagttacatg atcccccatg ttgtgcaaaa aagcggttag ctccttcggt
     5941 cctccgatcg ttgtcagaag taagttggcc gcagtgttat cactcatggt tatggcagca
     6001 ctgcataatt ctcttactgt catgccatcc gtaagatgct tttctgtgac tggtgagtac
     6061 tcaaccaagt cattctgaga atagtgtatg cggcgaccga gttgctcttg cccggcgtca
     6121 atacgggata ataccgcgcc acatagcaga actttaaaag tgctcatcat tggaaaacgt
     6181 tcttcggggc gaaaactctc aaggatctta ccgctgttga gatccagttc gatgtaaccc
     6241 actcgtgcac ccaactgatc ttcagcatct tttactttca ccagcgtttc tgggtgagca
     6301 aaaacaggaa ggcaaaatgc cgcaaaaaag ggaataaggg cgacacggaa atgttgaata
     6361 ctcatactct tcctttttca atattattga agcatttatc agggttattg tctcatgagc
     6421 ggatacatat ttgaatgtat ttagaaaaat aaacaaatag gggttccgcg cacatttccc
     6481 cgaaaagtgc cacctgacgt c
//
