Features (pLannotate 1.2.2; 20 found; start..end, strand, type, name):
     28..80      -  misc_feature   bom (fragment): basis of mobility region from pBR322
    235..614     +  enhancer       CMV enhancer: human cytomegalovirus immediate early enhancer
    615..818     +  promoter       CMV promoter: human cytomegalovirus (CMV) immediate early promoter
    814..847     +  LTR            5' LTR (truncated) (fragment): truncated 5' long terminal repeat (LTR) from HIV-1
    863..881     +  promoter       T7 promoter: promoter for bacteriophage T7 RNA polymerase
    924..2039    +  CDS            Macroh2a1: H2AY_MOUSE - Also known as H2afy From Mus musculus (Mouse).
   2055..2600    +  CDS            SNAP-tag®: human O6-alkylguanine-DNA-alkyltransferase variant that forms covalent bonds with benzylguanine derivatives fast-reacting variant, optimized for mammalian expression
   2711..2940    +  intron         chimeric intron: chimera between introns from adenovirus and immunoglobulin heavy chain genes
   3013..3599    +  misc_feature   IRES2: internal ribosome entry site (IRES) of the encephalomyocarditis virus (EMCV)
   3622..3996    +  CDS            BleoR: antibiotic-binding protein; Sh ble from Streptoalloteichus hindustanus; confers resistance to bleomycin, phleomycin, and Zeocin™
   4014..4098    +  CDS            large T antigen (fragment): large T antigen from SV40 (simian virus 40)
   4121..4242    +  polyA_signal   SV40 poly(A) signal: SV40 polyadenylation signal
   4253..4304    +  polyA_signal   SV40 poly(A) signal (fragment): SV40 polyadenylation signal
   4368..4384    -  protein_bind   lac operator: The lac repressor binds to the lac operator to inhibit transcription in E. coli. This inhibition can be relieved by adding lactose or isopropyl-β-D-thiogalactopyranoside (IPTG). lac repressor encoded by lacI
   4392..4422    -  promoter       lac promoter: promoter for the E. coli lac operon
   4437..4458    -  protein_bind   CAP binding site: CAP binding activates transcription in the presence of cAMP. E. coli catabolite activator protein
   4471..4563    -  CDS            lacI (fragment): lac repressor; lacI; The lac repressor binds to the lac operator to inhibit transcription in E. coli. This inhibition can be relieved by adding lactose or isopropyl-β-D-thiogalactopyranoside (IPTG).
   4746..5334    -  rep_origin     ori: high-copy-number ColE1/pMB1/pBR322/pUC origin of replication
   5505..6365    -  CDS            AmpR: β-lactamase; bla; confers resistance to ampicillin, carbenicillin, and related antibiotics
   6366..6470    -  promoter       AmpR promoter: bla
>Addgene plasmid #132428 | pSNAP-macroH2A1.2 Zeo | addgene full sequence | sequence record 259981 | Addgene NGS Result
GACGGATCGGGAGATCTCCCGATCCCCTATGGTGCACTCTCAGTACAATCTGCTCTGATGCCGCATAGTT
AAGCCAGTATCTGCTCCCTGCTTGTGTGTTGGAGGTCGCTGAGTAGTGCGCGAGCAAAATTTAAGCTACA
ACAAGGCAAGGCTTGACCGACAATTGCATGAAGAATCTGCTTAGGGTTAGGCGTTTTGCGCTGCTTCGCG
ATGTACGGGCCAGATATACGCGTTGACATTGATTATTGACTAGTTATTAATAGTAATCAATTACGGGGTC
ATTAGTTCATAGCCCATATATGGAGTTCCGCGTTACATAACTTACGGTAAATGGCCCGCCTGGCTGACCG
CCCAACGACCCCCGCCCATTGACGTCAATAATGACGTATGTTCCCATAGTAACGCCAATAGGGACTTTCC
ATTGACGTCAATGGGTGGAGTATTTACGGTAAACTGCCCACTTGGCAGTACATCAAGTGTATCATATGCC
AAGTACGCCCCCTATTGACGTCAATGACGGTAAATGGCCCGCCTGGCATTATGCCCAGTACATGACCTTA
TGGGACTTTCCTACTTGGCAGTACATCTACGTATTAGTCATCGCTATTACCATGGTGATGCGGTTTTGGC
AGTACATCAATGGGCGTGGATAGCGGTTTGACTCACGGGGATTTCCAAGTCTCCACCCCATTGACGTCAA
TGGGAGTTTGTTTTGGCACCAAAATCAACGGGACTTTCCAAAATGTCGTAACAACTCCGCCCCATTGACG
CAAATGGGCGGTAGGCGTGTACGGTGGGAGGTCTATATAAGCAGAGCTCTCTGGCTAACTAGAGAACCCA
CTGCTTACTGGCTTATCGAAATTAATACGACTCACTATAGGGAGACCCAAGCTTGGTACCGAGCTCGGAT
CGATATCGAATTGATGTCGAGCCGCGGCGGGAAGAAGAAATCCACCAAGACCTCCCGGTCAGCCAAGGCC
GGAGTCATCTTCCCTGTGGGACGCATGCTTCGGTACATCAAGAAAGGCCACCCTAAGTATAGGATCGGAG
TGGGGGCACCTGTGTACATGGCTGCTGTCCTGGAGTACCTGACTGCTGAGATCCTGGAGCTGGCTGGCAA
TGCAGCAAGAGACAACAAGAAGGGACGGGTCACACCCCGGCACATCCTGTTAGCTGTGGCCAATGATGAA
GAGCTAAACCAGCTGCTAAAGGGTGTCACCATAGTCAGCGGGGGCGTGTTGCCGAATATCCATCCTGAGT
TGCTAGCGAAGAAGCGAGGATCCAAGGGAAAATTGGAAGCCATCATCACGCCTCCGCCGGCCAAAAAGGC
CAAGTCTCCATCCCAGAAGAAGCCAGTGGCTAAGAAGACAGGAGGCAAGAAAGGGGCCCGGAAGTCTAAG
AAGAAGCAGGGAGAAGTGAGCAAGGCGGCCAGCGCAGACAGTACGACGGAGGGCACACCTACAGACGGCT
TCACTGTCCTCTCCACCAAGAGCCTCTTCCTCGGCCAGAAGCTGAACCTTATTCACAGTGAAATCAGTAA
TTTAGCCGGCTTTGAGGTGGAGGCCATAATCAATCCTACCAATGCTGACATTGACCTTAAAGATGACCTA
GGAAACACACTGGAGAAGAAGGGCGGCAAGGAGTTTGTAGAAGCTGTTCTGGAACTCCGGAAAAAGAACG
GGCCCTTGGAGGTAGCTGGAGCTGCTATTAGTGCAGGCCATGGCCTGCCTGCCAAGTTTGTGATCCACTG
TAATAGTCCTGTCTGGGGTGCAGACAAATGTGAAGAACTTCTAGAAAAGACGGTGAAAAACTGCTTGGCT
CTAGCTGATGACAGAAAGCTGAAATCCATCGCCTTCCCATCCATTGGCAGCGGCAGGAACGGGTTCCCGA
AGCAGACAGCGGCCCAGCTCATTCTGAAGGCCATCTCCAGCTACTTTGTCTCCACGATGTCCTCCTCCAT
CAAAACTGTGTACTTCATGCTTTTTGACAGTGAGAGCATAGGTATCTATGTGCAGGAAATGGCCAAGCTG
GACGCCAACACCGGTGAATTCACCATGGACAAAGACTGCGAAATGAAGCGCACCACCCTGGATAGCCCTC
TGGGCAAGCTGGAACTGTCTGGGTGCGAACAGGGCCTGCACCGTATCATCTTCCTGGGCAAAGGAACATC
TGCCGCCGACGCCGTGGAAGTGCCTGCCCCAGCCGCCGTGCTGGGCGGACCAGAGCCACTGATGCAGGCC
ACCGCCTGGCTCAACGCCTACTTTCACCAGCCTGAGGCCATCGAGGAGTTCCCTGTGCCAGCCCTGCACC
ACCCAGTGTTCCAGCAGGAGAGCTTTACCCGCCAGGTGCTGTGGAAACTGCTGAAAGTGGTGAAGTTCGG
AGAGGTCATCAGCTACAGCCACCTGGCCGCCCTGGCCGGCAATCCCGCCGCCACCGCCGCCGTGAAAACC
GCCCTGAGCGGAAATCCCGTGCCCATTCTGATCCCCTGCCACCGGGTGGTGCAGGGCGACCTGGACGTGG
GGGGCTACGAGGGCGGGCTCGCCGTGAAAGAGTGGCTGCTGGCCCACGAGGGCCACAGACTGGGCAAGCC
TGGGCTGGGTCCTGCAGGCGGATCCGCGTTTAAACTCGAGGTTAATTAATGAGCGGCCGCATAGATAACT
GATCCAGTGTGCTGGAATTAATTCGCTGTCTGCGAGGGCCAGCTGTTGGGGTGAGTACTCCCTCTCAAAA
GCGGGCATGACTTCTGCGCTAAGATTGTCAGTTTCCAAAAACGAGGAGGATTTGATATTCACCTGGCCCG
CGGTGATGCCTTTGAGGGTGGCCGCGTCCATCTGGTCAGAAAAGACAATCTTTTTGTTGTCAAGCTTGAG
GTGTGGCAGGCTTGAGATCTGGCCATACACTTGAGTGACAATGACATCCACTTTGCCTTTCTCTCCACAG
GTGTCCACTCCCAGGTCCAACTGCAGGTCGAGCATGCATCTAGGGCGGCCAATTCCGCCCCTCTCCCCCC
CCCCCCTCTCCCTCCCCCCCCCCTAACGTTACTGGCCGAAGCCGCTTGGAATAAGGCCGGTGTGCGTTTG
TCTATATGTTATTTTCCACCATATTGCCGTCTTTTGGCAATGTGAGGGCCCGGAAACCTGGCCCTGTCTT
CTTGACGAGCATTCCTAGGGGTCTTTCCCCTCTCGCCAAAGTAATGCAAGGTCTGTTGAATGTCGTGAAG
GAAGCAGTTCCTCTGGAAGCTTCTTGAAGACAAACAACGTCTGTAGCGACCCTTTGCAGGCAGCGGAACC
CCCCACCTGGCGACAGGTGCCTCTGCGGCCAAAAGCCACGTGTATAAGATACACCTGCAAAGGCGGCACA
ACCCCAGTGCCACGTTGTGAGTTGGATAGTTGTGGAAAGAGTCAAATGGCTCTCCTCAAGCGTATTCAAC
AAGGGGCTGAAGGATGCCCAGAAGGTACCCCATTGTATGGGATCTGATCTGGGGCCTCGGTGCACATGCT
TTACATGTGTTTAGTCGAGGTTAAAAAAACGTCTAGGCCCCCCGAACCACGGGGACGTGGTTTTCCTTTG
AAAAACACGATGATAAGCTTGCCACAACCCGGTATAATTCCTGCAGCCAATATGGCCAAGTTGACCAGTG
CCGTTCCGGTGCTCACCGCGCGCGACGTCGCCGGAGCGGTCGAGTTCTGGACCGACCGGCTCGGGTTCTC
CCGGGACTTCGTGGAGGACGACTTCGCCGGTGTGGTCCGGGACGACGTGACCCTGTTCATCAGCGCGGTC
CAGGACCAGATGGTGCCGGACAACACCCTGGCCTGGGTGTGGGTGCGCGGCCTGGACGAGCTGTACGCCG
AGTGGTCGGAGGTCGTGTCCACGAACTTCCGGGACGCCTCCGGGCCGGCCATGACCGAGATCGGCGAGCA
GCCGTGGGGGCGGGAGTTCGCCCTGCGCGACCCGGCCGGCAACTGCGTGCACTTCGTGGCCGAGGAGCAG
GACTGACACGTGCTCTAGATAACTGATCATAATCAGCCATACCACATTTGTAGAGGTTTTACTTGCTTTA
AAAAACCTCCCACACCTCCCCCTGAACCTGAAACATAAAATGAATGCAATTGTTGTTGTTAACTTGTTTA
TTGCAGCTTATAATGGTTACAAATAAAGCAATAGCATCACAAATTTCACAAATAAAGCATTTTTTTCACT
GCATTCTAGTTGTGGTTTGTCCAAACTCATCAATGTATCTTAACGCGTCGAGTGCATTCTAGTTGTGGTT
TGTCCAAACTCATCAATGTATCTTATCATGTCTGTATACCGTCGACCTCTAGCTAGAGCTTGGCGTAATC
ATGGTCATAGCTGTTTCCTGTGTGAAATTGTTATCCGCTCACAATTCCACACAACATACGAGCCGGAAGC
ATAAAGTGTAAAGCCTGGGGTGCCTAATGAGTGAGCTAACTCACATTAATTGCGTTGCGCTCACTGCCCG
CTTTCCAGTCGGGAAACCTGTCGTGCCAGCTGCATTAATGAATCGGCCAACGCGCGGGGAGAGGCGGTTT
GCGTATTGGGCGCTCTTCCGCTTCCTCGCTCACTGACTCGCTGCGCTCGGTCGTTCGGCTGCGGCGAGCG
GTATCAGCTCACTCAAAGGCGGTAATACGGTTATCCACAGAATCAGGGGATAACGCAGGAAAGAACATGT
GAGCAAAAGGCCAGCAAAAGGCCAGGAACCGTAAAAAGGCCGCGTTGCTGGCGTTTTTCCATAGGCTCCG
CCCCCCTGACGAGCATCACAAAAATCGACGCTCAAGTCAGAGGTGGCGAAACCCGACAGGACTATAAAGA
TACCAGGCGTTTCCCCCTGGAAGCTCCCTCGTGCGCTCTCCTGTTCCGACCCTGCCGCTTACCGGATACC
TGTCCGCCTTTCTCCCTTCGGGAAGCGTGGCGCTTTCTCATAGCTCACGCTGTAGGTATCTCAGTTCGGT
GTAGGTCGTTCGCTCCAAGCTGGGCTGTGTGCACGAACCCCCCGTTCAGCCCGACCGCTGCGCCTTATCC
GGTAACTATCGTCTTGAGTCCAACCCGGTAAGACACGACTTATCGCCACTGGCAGCAGCCACTGGTAACA
GGATTAGCAGAGCGAGGTATGTAGGCGGTGCTACAGAGTTCTTGAAGTGGTGGCCTAACTACGGCTACAC
TAGAAGAACAGTATTTGGTATCTGCGCTCTGCTGAAGCCAGTTACCTTCGGAAAAAGAGTTGGTAGCTCT
TGATCCGGCAAACAAACCACCGCTGGTAGCGGTGGTTTTTTTGTTTGCAAGCAGCAGATTACGCGCAGAA
AAAAAGGATCTCAAGAAGATCCTTTGATCTTTTCTACGGGGTCTGACGCTCAGTGGAACGAAAACTCACG
TTAAGGGATTTTGGTCATGAGATTATCAAAAAGGATCTTCACCTAGATCCTTTTAAATTAAAAATGAAGT
TTTAAATCAATCTAAAGTATATATGAGTAAACTTGGTCTGACAGTTACCAATGCTTAATCAGTGAGGCAC
CTATCTCAGCGATCTGTCTATTTCGTTCATCCATAGTTGCCTGACTCCCCGTCGTGTAGATAACTACGAT
ACGGGAGGGCTTACCATCTGGCCCCAGTGCTGCAATGATACCGCGAGACCCACGCTCACCGGCTCCAGAT
TTATCAGCAATAAACCAGCCAGCCGGAAGGGCCGAGCGCAGAAGTGGTCCTGCAACTTTATCCGCCTCCA
TCCAGTCTATTAATTGTTGCCGGGAAGCTAGAGTAAGTAGTTCGCCAGTTAATAGTTTGCGCAACGTTGT
TGCCATTGCTACAGGCATCGTGGTGTCACGCTCGTCGTTTGGTATGGCTTCATTCAGCTCCGGTTCCCAA
CGATCAAGGCGAGTTACATGATCCCCCATGTTGTGCAAAAAAGCGGTTAGCTCCTTCGGTCCTCCGATCG
TTGTCAGAAGTAAGTTGGCCGCAGTGTTATCACTCATGGTTATGGCAGCACTGCATAATTCTCTTACTGT
CATGCCATCCGTAAGATGCTTTTCTGTGACTGGTGAGTACTCAACCAAGTCATTCTGAGAATAGTGTATG
CGGCGACCGAGTTGCTCTTGCCCGGCGTCAATACGGGATAATACCGCGCCACATAGCAGAACTTTAAAAG
TGCTCATCATTGGAAAACGTTCTTCGGGGCGAAAACTCTCAAGGATCTTACCGCTGTTGAGATCCAGTTC
GATGTAACCCACTCGTGCACCCAACTGATCTTCAGCATCTTTTACTTTCACCAGCGTTTCTGGGTGAGCA
AAAACAGGAAGGCAAAATGCCGCAAAAAAGGGAATAAGGGCGACACGGAAATGTTGAATACTCATACTCT
TCCTTTTTCAATATTATTGAAGCATTTATCAGGGTTATTGTCTCATGAGCGGATACATATTTGAATGTAT
TTAGAAAAATAAACAAATAGGGGTTCCGCGCACATTTCCCCGAAAAGTGCCACCTGACGTC
